Addgene plasmid #207926: pMP104
Purpose: (Empty Backbone) Premade plasma membrane marker, pUBQ10:PiP1;4:mVenus:tHSP18.2M, for braiding
Depositing lab: Alexis Maizel. Depositing organization: Universitaet Heidelberg. Publication: GreenGate 2.0: Backwards compatible addons for assembly of complex transcriptional units and their stacking with GreenGate. Piepers M, Erbstein K, Reyes-Hernandez J, Song C, Tessi T, Petrasiunaite V, Faerber N, Distel K, Maizel A. PLoS One. 2023 Sep 8;18(9):e0290097. doi: 10.1371/journal.pone.0290097. eCollection 2023. PubMed 37682951.
Backbone
  Vector backbone: pCAMBIA
  Vector type: Plant Expression
Growth in bacteria
  Bacterial resistance: Kanamycin, 50 μg/mL
  Growth temperature: 37°C
  Growth strain: DH5alpha
  Copy number: High Copy
Gene/Insert
  Gene/Insert name: None
Terms and licenses: Academic/Nonprofit Terms; Industry Terms: Not Available to Industry
How to cite: pMP104 was a gift from Alexis Maizel (Addgene plasmid # 207926 ; http://n2t.net/addgene:207926 ; RRID:Addgene_207926)
