[The description below was written by a language model from this plasmid's Addgene catalogue record and pLannotate feature annotations shown in this document.]
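Description:
pMP104 is a plant binary vector built on a pCAMBIA backbone and belongs to the GreenGate 2.0 toolkit for assembling and stacking transcriptional units. The repository lists it as an empty backbone with no user insert. It nonetheless carries a ready-made plasma membrane marker cassette and is intended as a starting module for "braiding", the toolkit's procedure for combining several transcriptional units in one T-DNA.

In bacteria it is selected on kanamycin through an aph(3')-Ia (KanR) gene. It replicates in E. coli from a high-copy ColE1/pMB1-type origin, next to a pBR322 bom mobilisation region and a remnant of rop. The pVS1 oriV with its RepA replication protein and StaA stability protein supports stable maintenance in Agrobacterium. Nopaline-type left and right border repeats delimit the T-DNA that would be transferred into plant cells.

Within the T-DNA, the annotated payload is the Arabidopsis thaliana aquaporin PIP1;4, an integral membrane protein. It is followed in the same orientation by the monomeric yellow fluorescent protein mVenus, so the C-terminal fusion labels the plasma membrane. Transcription ends at the terminator from the Arabidopsis HSP18.2 gene. According to the catalogue description the cassette is driven by the UBQ10 promoter, a commonly used constitutive plant promoter. The feature table does not annotate it, although roughly 700 nt of unannotated sequence lie upstream of the PIP1;4 coding region. No plant selection marker is annotated, and the cloning sites used for braiding are not shown in the feature list either. The plasmid is suited to generating plants or cells with a fluorescent plasma membrane outline, alone or stacked with further GreenGate-assembled units.
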