Features (pLannotate 1.2.2; 13 found; start..end, strand, type, name):
    702..1562    +  CDS            PIP1.4: PIP14_ARATH - Also known as TMPC. Experimental evidence at protein level: Swiss-Prot protein existence level 1. Aquaporins facilitate the transport of water and small neutral solutes across cell membranes. From Arabidopsis thaliana (Mouse-ear cress).
   1611..2327    +  CDS            mVenus: mVenus is a basic (constitutively fluorescent) yellow fluorescent protein published in 2006, derived from Aequorea victoria. It is reported to be a rapidly-maturing monomer with moderate acid sensitivity.
   2342..2590    +  terminator     HSP terminator: efficient transcription terminator from the Arabidopsis thaliana heat shock protein 18.2 gene (Nagaya et al., 2010)
   2656..2680    +  misc_feature   RB T-DNA repeat: right border repeat from nopaline C58 T-DNA
   3020..3421    +  CDS            Y4CG_SINFN (fragment): Protein inferred from homology: Swiss-Prot protein existence level 3. From Sinorhizobium fredii (strain NBRC 101917 / NGR234).
   3981..4610    +  CDS            pVS1 StaA: stability protein from the Pseudomonas plasmid pVS1 (Heeb et al., 2000)
   5039..6112    +  CDS            pVS1 RepA: replication protein from the Pseudomonas plasmid pVS1 (Heeb et al., 2000)
   6178..6372    +  rep_origin     pVS1 oriV: origin of replication for the Pseudomonas plasmid pVS1 (Heeb et al., 2000)
   6575..6614    +  CDS            rop (fragment): Rop protein, which maintains plasmids at low copy number; rop
   6716..6856    +  misc_feature   bom: basis of mobility region from pBR322
   7042..7630    -  rep_origin     ori: high-copy-number ColE1/pMB1/pBR322/pUC origin of replication
   7718..8533    -  CDS            KanR: aminoglycoside phosphotransferase; aph(3')-Ia; confers resistance to kanamycin in bacteria or G418 (Geneticin®) in eukaryotes
   8966..8990    +  misc_feature   LB T-DNA repeat: left border repeat from nopaline C58 T-DNA
>Addgene plasmid #207926 | pMP104 | addgene full sequence | sequence record 415155 | Addgene NGS Result
TAACGAATTACCATGGCACCTGCTGCAACCTCGACGAGTCAGTAATAAACGGCGTCAAAGTGGTTGCAGC
CGGCACACACGAGTCGTGTTTATCAACTCAAAGCACAAATACTTTTCCTCAACCTAAAAATAAGGCAATT
AGCCAAAAACAACTTTGCGTGTAAACAACGCTCAATACACGTGTCATTTTATTATTAGCTATTGCTTCAC
CGCCTTAGCTTTCTCGTGACCTAGTCGTCCTCGTCTTTTCTTCTTCTTCTTCTATAAAACAATACCCAAA
GAGCTCTTCTTCTTCACAATTCAGATTTCAATTTCTCAAAATCTTAAAAACTTTCTCTCAATTCTCTCTA
CCGTGATCAAGGTAAATTTCTGTGTTCCTTATTCTCTCAAAATCTTCGATTTTGTTTTCGTTCGATCCCA
ATTTCGTATATGTTCTTTGGTTTAGATTCTGTTAATCTTAGATCGAAGACGATTTTCTGGGTTTGATCGT
TAGATATCATCTTAATTCTCGATTAGGGTTTCATAGATATCATCCGATTTGTTCAAATAATTTGAGTTTT
GTCGAATAATTACTCTTCGATTTGTGATTTCTATCTAGATCTGGTGTTAGTTTCTAGTTTGTGCGATCGA
ATTTGTAGATTAATCTGAGTTTTTCTGATTAACAAACAGTATTCAGTCGACTGGTACCAACAGGCTCAAC
AATGGAAGGCAAAGAAGAAGATGTACGAGTGGGAGCTAACAAGTTCCCGGAGAGGCAACCCATCGGTACA
TCGGCTCAGTCCACCGACAAGGACTACAAAGAGCCACCTCCTGCGCCACTGTTCGAGCCCGGCGAGCTCA
GCTCATGGTCTTTCTACAGAGCCGGAATAGCTGAGTTTATCGCTACTTTCTTGTTTCTCTACATCACTGT
TTTGACTGTAATGGGAGTTAAGAGAGCACCAAACATGTGTGCTTCTGTTGGAATCCAAGGTATCGCGTGG
GCTTTTGGTGGCATGATCTTTGCTCTTGTCTACTGTACTGCTGGAATTTCAGGTGGACACATCAACCCTG
CTGTAACATTCGGTCTGTTCTTGGCTCGGAAGTTATCTCTGACCAGAGCAGTGTTCTACATGATTATGCA
ATGCCTTGGAGCCATCTGTGGTGCCGGAGTCGTCAAAGGTTTCCAGCCAACGCCGTACCAGACTCTCGGT
GGTGGTGCTAACACCGTTGCTCATGGCTACACCAAAGGTTCTGGCCTTGGTGCTGAAATCATCGGAACAT
TCGTTCTCGTCTACACTGTCTTCTCCGCCACCGACGCCAAGAGAAGCGCCCGTGACTCACACGTCCCGAT
TTTGGCGCCGCTCCCAATCGGATTTGCAGTGTTCTTGGTACACTTGGCAACAATACCGATCACCGGGACC
GGAATCAACCCAGCTAGAAGTCTTGGAGCCGCAATTATCTACAACAAGGACCACTCTTGGGATGACCATT
GGATTTTCTGGGTTGGACCATTCATTGGAGCAGCTCTAGCAGCACTATATCACCAGATTGTCATCAGAGC
GATTCCTTTCAAGAGCAAGAGTTCAGGTGCTAGCGGTGGCAGCGGTGGCACTAGTGGTGGAGGCGGATCC
ATGGTGAGCAAGGGCGAGGAGCTGTTCACCGGGGTGGTGCCCATCCTGGTCGAGCTGGACGGCGACGTAA
ACGGCCACAAGTTCAGCGTGTCCGGCGAGGGCGAGGGCGATGCCACCTACGGCAAGCTGACCCTGAAGCT
GATCTGCACCACCGGCAAGCTGCCCGTGCCCTGGCCCACCCTCGTGACCACCCTGGGCTACGGCCTGCAG
TGCTTCGCCCGCTACCCCGACCACATGAAGCAGCACGACTTCTTCAAGTCCGCCATGCCCGAAGGCTACG
TCCAGGAGCGCACCATCTTCTTCAAGGACGACGGCAACTACAAGACCCGCGCCGAGGTGAAGTTCGAGGG
CGACACCCTGGTGAACCGCATCGAGCTGAAGGGCATCGACTTCAAGGAGGACGGCAACATCCTGGGGCAC
AAGCTGGAGTACAACTACAACAGCCACAACGTCTATATCACCGCCGACAAGCAGAAGAACGGCATCAAGG
CCAACTTCAAGATCCGCCACAACATCGAGGACGGCGGCGTGCAGCTCGCCGACCACTACCAGCAGAACAC
CCCCATCGGCGACGGCCCCGTGCTGCTGCCCGACAACCACTACCTGAGCTACCAGTCCAAGCTGAGCAAA
GACCCCAACGAGAAGCGCGATCACATGGTCCTGCTGGAGTTCGTGACCGCCGCCGGGATCACTCTCGGCA
TGGACGAGCTGTACAAGTAGCTGCGAGCTCATATGAAGATGAAGATGAAATATTTGGTGTGTCAAATAAA
TAGCTTGTGTGCTTAAGTTTGTGTTTTTTTCTTGGCTTGTTGTGTTATGAATTTGTGGCTTTTTCTAATA
TTAAATGAATGTAAGATCTCATTATAATGAATAAACAAATGTTTCTATAATCCATTGTGAATGTTTTGTT
GGATCTCTTCTGCAGCATATAACTACTGTATGTGCTATGGTATGGACTATGGAATATGATTAAAGATAAG
GAATTCACTAAGTGACACATGACCATAGGAGAACGTATGTCATATGGCAGGTGCTCGAGCAATTCTGACA
GGATATATTGGCGGGTAAACCTAAGAGAAAAGAGCGTTTATTAGAATAATCGGATATTTAAAAGGGCGTG
AAAAGGTTTATCCGTTCGTCCATTTGTATGTGCATGCCAACCACAGGGTTCCCCTCGGGATCAAAGTACT
TTGATCCAACCCCTCCGCTGCTATAGTGCAGTCGGCTTCTGACGTTCAGTGCAGCCGTCATCTGAAAACG
ACATGTCGCACAAGTCCTAAGTTACGCGACAGGCTGCCGCCCTGCCCTTTTCCTGGCGTTTTCTTGTCGC
GTGTTTTAGTCGCATAAAGTAGAATACTTGCGACTAGAACCGGAGACATTACGCCATGAACAAGAGCGCC
GCCGCTGGCCTGCTGGGCTATGCCCGCGTCAGCACCGACGACCAGGACTTGACCAACCAACGGGCCGAAC
TGCACGCGGCCGGCTGCACCAAGCTGTTTTCCGAGAAGATCACCGGCACCAGGCGCGACCGCCCGGAGCT
GGCCAGGATGCTTGACCACCTACGCCCTGGCGACGTTGTGACAGTGACCAGGCTAGACCGCCTGGCCCGC
AGCACCCGCGACCTACTGGACATTGCCGAGCGCATCCAGGAGGCCGGCGCGGGCCTGCGTAGCCTGGCAG
AGCCGTGGGCCGACACCACCACGCCGGCCGGCCGCATGGTGTTGACCGTGTTCGCCGGCATTGCCGAGTT
CGAGCGTTCCCTAATCATCGACCGCACCCGGAGCGGGCGCGAGGCCGCCAAGGCCCGAGGCGTGAAGTTT
GGCCCCCGCCCTACCCTCACCCCGGCACAGATCGCGCACGCCCGCGAGCTGATCGACCAGGAAGGCCGCA
CCGTGAAAGAGGCGGCTGCACTGCTTGGCGTGCATCGCTCGACCCTGTACCGCGCACTTGAGCGCAGCGA
GGAAGTGACGCCCACCGAGGCCAGGCGGCGCGGTGCCTTCCGTGAGGACGCATTGACCGAGGCCGACGCC
CTGGCGGCCGCCGAGAATGAACGCCAAGAGGAACAAGCATGAAACCGCACCAGGACGGCCAGGACGAACC
GTTTTTCATTACCGAAGAGATCGAGGCGGAGATGATCGCGGCCGGGTACGTGTTCGAGCCGCCCGCGCAC
CTCTCAACCGTGCGGCTGCATGAAATCCTGGCCGGTTTGTCTGATGCCAAGCTGGCGGCCTGGCCGGCCA
GCTTGGCCGCTGAAGAAACCGAGCGCCGCCGTCTAAAAAGGTGATGTGTATTTGAGTAAAACAGCTTGCG
TCATGCGGTCGCTGCGTATATGATGCGATGAGTAAATAAACAAATACGCAAGGGGAACGCATGAAGGTTA
TCGCTGTACTTAACCAGAAAGGCGGGTCAGGCAAGACGACCATCGCAACCCATCTAGCCCGCGCCCTGCA
ACTCGCCGGGGCCGATGTTCTGTTAGTCGATTCCGATCCCCAGGGCAGTGCCCGCGATTGGGCGGCCGTG
CGGGAAGATCAACCGCTAACCGTTGTCGGCATCGACCGCCCGACGATTGACCGCGACGTGAAGGCCATCG
GCCGGCGCGACTTCGTAGTGATCGACGGAGCGCCCCAGGCGGCGGACTTGGCTGTGTCCGCGATCAAGGC
AGCCGACTTCGTGCTGATTCCGGTGCAGCCAAGCCCTTACGACATATGGGCCACCGCCGACCTGGTGGAG
CTGGTTAAGCAGCGCATTGAGGTCACGGATGGAAGGCTACAAGCGGCCTTTGTCGTGTCGCGGGCGATCA
AAGGCACGCGCATCGGCGGTGAGGTTGCCGAGGCGCTGGCCGGGTACGAGCTGCCCATTCTTGAGTCCCG
TATCACGCAGCGCGTGAGCTACCCAGGCACTGCCGCCGCCGGCACAACCGTTCTTGAATCAGAACCCGAG
GGCGACGCTGCCCGCGAGGTCCAGGCGCTGGCCGCTGAAATTAAATCAAAACTCATTTGAGTTAATGAGG
TAAAGAGAAAATGAGCAAAAGCACAAACACGCTAAGTGCCGGCCGTCCGAGCGCACGCAGCAGCAAGGCT
GCAACGTTGGCCAGCCTGGCAGACACGCCAGCCATGAAGCGGGTCAACTTTCAGTTGCCGGCGGAGGATC
ACACCAAGCTGAAGATGTACGCGGTACGCCAAGGCAAGACCATTACCGAGCTGCTATCTGAATACATCGC
GCAGCTACCAGAGTAAATGAGCAAATGAATAAATGAGTAGATGAATTTTAGCGGCTAAAGGAGGCGGCAT
GGAAAATCAAGAACAACCAGGCACCGACGCCGTGGAATGCCCCATGTGTGGAGGAACGGGCGGTTGGCCA
GGCGTAAGCGGCTGGGTTGCCTGCCGGCCCTGCAATGGCACTGGAACCCCCAAGCCCGAGGAATCGGCGT
GAGCGGTCGCAAACCATCCGGCCCGGTACAAATCGGCGCGGCGCTGGGTGATGACCTGGTGGAGAAGTTG
AAGGCCGCGCAGGCCGCCCAGCGGCAACGCATCGAGGCAGAAGCACGCCCCGGTGAATCGTGGCAAGCGG
CCGCTGATCGAATCCGCAAAGAATCCCGGCAACCGCCGGCAGCCGGTGCGCCGTCGATTAGGAAGCCGCC
CAAGGGCGACGAGCAACCAGATTTTTTCGTTCCGATGCTCTATGACGTGGGCACCCGCGATAGTCGCAGC
ATCATGGACGTGGCCGTTTTCCGTCTGTCGAAGCGTGACCGACGAGCTGGCGAGGTGATCCGCTACGAGC
TTCCAGACGGGCACGTAGAGGTTTCCGCAGGGCCGGCCGGCATGGCCAGTGTGTGGGATTACGACCTGGT
ACTGATGGCGGTTTCCCATCTAACCGAATCCATGAACCGATACCGGGAAGGGAAGGGAGACAAGCCCGGC
CGCGTGTTCCGTCCACACGTTGCGGACGTACTCAAGTTCTGCCGGCGAGCCGATGGCGGAAAGCAGAAAG
ACGACCTGGTAGAAACCTGCATTCGGTTAAACACCACGCACGTTGCCATGCAGCGTACGAAGAAGGCCAA
GAACGGCCGCCTGGTGACGGTATCCGAGGGTGAAGCCTTGATTAGCCGCTACAAGATCGTAAAGAGCGAA
ACCGGGCGGCCGGAGTACATCGAGATCGAGCTAGCTGATTGGATGTACCGCGAGATCACAGAAGGCAAGA
ACCCGGACGTGCTGACGGTTCACCCCGATTACTTTTTGATCGATCCCGGCATCGGCCGTTTTCTCTACCG
CCTGGCACGCCGCGCCGCAGGCAAGGCAGAAGCCAGATGGTTGTTCAAGACGATCTACGAACGCAGTGGC
AGCGCCGGAGAGTTCAAGAAGTTCTGTTTCACCGTGCGCAAGCTGATCGGGTCAAATGACCTGCCGGAGT
ACGATTTGAAGGAGGAGGCGGGGCAGGCTGGCCCGATCCTAGTCATGCGCTACCGCAACCTGATCGAGGG
CGAAGCATCCGCCGGTTCCTAATGTACGGAGCAGATGCTAGGGCAAATTGCCCTAGCAGGGGAAAAAGGT
CGAAAAGGACTCTTTCCTGTGGATAGCACGTACATTGGGAACCCAAAGCCGTACATTGGGAACCGGAACC
CGTACATTGGGAACCCAAAGCCGTACATTGGGAACCGGTCACACATGTAAGTGACTGATATAAAAGAGAA
AAAAGGCGATTTTTCCGCCTAAAACTCTTTAAAACTTATTAAAACTCTTAAAACCCGCCTGGCCTGTGCA
TAACTGTCTGGCCAGCGCACAGCCGAAGAGCTGCAAAAAGCGCCTACCCTTCGGTCGCTGCGCTCCCTAC
GCCCCGCCGCTTCGCGTCGGCCTATCGCGGCCGCTGGCCGCTCAAAAATGGCTGGCCTACGGCCAGGCAA
TCTACCAGGGCGCGGACAAGCCGCGCCGTCGCCACTCGACCGCCGGCGCCCACATCAAGGCACCCTGCCT
CGCGCGTTTCGGTGATGACGGTGAAAACCTCTGACACATGCAGCTCCCGGTGACGGTCACAGCTTGTCTG
TAAGCGGATGCCGGGAGCAGACAAGCCCGTCAGGGCGCGTCAGCGGGTGTTGGCGGGTGTCGGGGCGCAG
CCATGACCCAGTCACGTAGCGATAGCGGAGTGTATACTGGCTTAACTATGCGGCATCAGAGCAGATTGTA
CTGAGAGTGCACCATATGCGGTGTGAAATACCGCACAGATGCGTAAGGAGAAAATACCGCATCAGGCGCT
CTTCCGCTTCCTCGCTCACTGACTCGCTGCGCTCGGTCGTTCGGCTGCGGCGAGCGGTATCAGCTCACTC
AAAGGCGGTAATACGGTTATCCACAGAATCAGGGGATAACGCAGGAAAGAACATGTGAGCAAAAGGCCAG
CAAAAGGCCAGGAACCGTAAAAAGGCCGCGTTGCTGGCGTTTTTCCATAGGCTCCGCCCCCCTGACGAGC
ATCACAAAAATCGACGCTCAAGTCAGAGGTGGCGAAACCCGACAGGACTATAAAGATACCAGGCGTTTCC
CCCTGGAAGCTCCCTCGTGCGCTCTCCTGTTCCGACCCTGCCGCTTACCGGATACCTGTCCGCCTTTCTC
CCTTCGGGAAGCGTGGCGCTTTCTCATAGCTCACGCTGTAGGTATCTCAGTTCGGTGTAGGTCGTTCGCT
CCAAGCTGGGCTGTGTGCACGAACCCCCCGTTCAGCCCGACCGCTGCGCCTTATCCGGTAACTATCGTCT
TGAGTCCAACCCGGTAAGACACGACTTATCGCCACTGGCAGCAGCCACTGGTAACAGGATTAGCAGAGCG
AGGTATGTAGGCGGTGCTACAGAGTTCTTGAAGTGGTGGCCTAACTACGGCTACACTAGAAGGACAGTAT
TTGGTATCTGCGCTCTGCTGAAGCCAGTTACCTTCGGAAAAAGAGTTGGTAGCTCTTGATCCGGCAAACA
AACCACCGCTGGTAGCGGTGGTTTTTTTGTTTGCAAGCAGCAGATTACGCGCAGAAAAAAAGGATCTCAA
GAAGATCCTTTGATCTTTTCTACGGGGTCTGACGCTCAGTGGAACGAAAACTCACGTTAAGGGATTTTGG
TCATGCATTCTAGGTGATTAGAAAAACTCATCGAGCATCAAATGAAACTGCAATTTATTCATATCAGGAT
TATCAATACCATATTTTTGAAAAAGCCGTTTCTGTAATGAAGGAGAAAACTCACCGAGGCAGTTCCATAG
GATGGCAAGATCCTGGTATCGGTCTGCGATTCCGACTCGTCCAACATCAATACAACCTATTAATTTCCCC
TCGTCAAAAATAAGGTTATCAAGTGAGAAATCACCATGAGTGACGACTGAATCCGGTGAGAATGGCAAAA
GTTTATGCATTTCTTTCCAGACTTGTTCAACAGGCCAGCCATTACGCTCGTCATCAAAATCACTCGCATC
AACCAAACCGTTATTCATTCGTGATTGCGCCTGAGCGAGTCGAAATACGCGATCGCTGTTAAAAGGACAA
TTACAAACAGGAATCGAATGCAACCGGCGCAGGAACACTGCCAGCGCATCAACAATATTTTCACCTGAAT
CAGGATATTCTTCTAATACCTGGAATGCTGTTTTCCCTGGGATCGCAGTGGTGAGTAACCATGCATCATC
AGGAGTACGGATAAAATGCTTGATGGTCGGAAGAGGCATAAATTCCGTCAGCCAGTTTAGTCTGACCATC
TCATCTGTAACATCATTGGCAACGCTACCTTTGCCATGTTTCAGAAACAACTCTGGCGCATCGGGCTTCC
CATACAATCGGTAGATTGTCGCACCTGATTGCCCGACATTATCGCGAGCCCATTTATACCCATATAAATC
AGCATCCATGTTGGAATTTAATCGCGGCCTTGAGCAAGACGTTTCCCGTTGAATATGGCTCATAACAGAA
CTTATTATTTCCTTCCTCTTTTCTACAGTATTTAAAGATACCCCAAGAAGCTAATTATAACAAGACGAAC
TCCAATTCACTGTTCCTTGCATTCTAAAACCTTAAATACCAGAAAACAGCTTTTTCAAAGTTGTTTTCAA
AGTTGGCGTATAACATAGTATCGACGGAGCCGATTTTGAAACCGCGGTGATCACAGGCAGCAACGCTCTG
TCATCGTTACAATCAACATGCTACCCTCCGCGAGATCATCCGTGTTTCAAACCCGGCAGCTTAGTTGCCG
TTCTTCCGAATAGCATCGGTAACATGAGCAAAGTCTGCCGCCTTACAACGGCTCTCCCGCTGACGCCGTC
CCGGACTGATGGGCTGCCTGTATCGAGTGGTGATTTTGTGCCGAGCTGCCGGTCGGGGAGCTGTTGGCTG
GCTGGTGGCAGGATATATTGTGGTGTAAACA
